>Addgene plasmid #236800 | AVPR2-SmBiT Vector | addgene full sequence | sequence record 472506 | Addgene NGS Result
TTCTTGAAATCCTTTTTTTCTGCGCGTAATCTGCTGCTTGCAAACAAAAAAACCACCGCTACCAGCGGTG
GTTTGTTTGCCGGATCAAGAGCTACCAACTCTTTTTCCGAAGGTAACTGGCTTCAGCAGAGCGCAGATAC
CAAATACTGTCCTTCTAGTGTAGCCGTAGTTAGGCCACCACTTCAAGAACTCTGTAGCACCGCCTACATA
CCTCGCTCTGCTAATCCTGTTACCAGTGGCTGCTGCCAGTGGCGATAAGTCGTGTCTTACCGGGTTGGAC
TCAAGACGATAGTTACCGGATAAGGCGCAGCGGTCGGGCTGAACGGGGGGTTCGTGCACACAGCCCAGCT
TGGAGCGAACGACCTACACCGAACTGAGATACCTACAGCGTGAGCTATGAGAAAGCGCCACGCTTCCCGA
AGGGAGAAAGGCGGACAGGTATCCGGTAAGCGGCAGGGTCGGAACAGGAGAGCGCACGAGGGAGCTTCCA
GGGGGAAACGCCTGGTATCTTTATAGTCCTGTCGGGTTTCGCCACCTCTGACTTGAGCGTCGATTTTTGT
GATGCTCGTCAGGGGGGCGGAGCCTATGGAAAAACGCCAGCAACGCGGCCTTTTTACGGTTCCTGGCCTT
TTGCTGGCCTTTTGCTCACATGTTCTTTCCTGCGTTATCCCCTGATTCTGTGGATAACCGTATTACCGCC
TTTGAGTGAGCTGATACCGGGTAGAAAGCCAGTCCGCAGAAACGGTGCTGACCCCGGATGAATGTCAGCT
ACTGGGCTATCTGGACAAGGGAAAACGCAAGCGCAAAGAGGATCCTTATCGCTATCGATTCACACAAAAA
ACCAACACACAGATGTAATGAAAATAAAGATATTTTATTGCGGCCATCGTGATGGCAGGTTGGGCGTCGC
TTGGTCGGTCATTTCGAACCCCAGAGTCCCGCTCAGAAGAACTCGTCAAGAAGGCGATAGAAGGCGATGC
GCTGCGAATCGGGAGCGGCGATACCGTAAAGCACGAGGAAGCGGTCAGCCCATTCGCCGCCAAGCTCTTC
AGCAATATCACGGGTAGCCAACGCTATGTCCTGATAGCGGTCCGCCACACCCAGCCGGCCACAGTCGATG
AATCCAGAAAAGCGGCCATTTTCCACCATGATATTCGGCAAGCAGGCATCGCCATGGGTCACGACGAGAT
CCTCGCCGTCGGGCATGCGCGCCTTGAGCCTGGCGAACAGTTCGGCTGGCGCGAGCCCCTGATGCTCTTC
GTCCAGATCATCCTGATCGACAAGACCGGCTTCCATCCGAGTACGTGCTCGCTCGATGCGATGTTTCGCT
TGGTGGTCGAATGGGCAGGTAGCCGGATCAAGCGTATGCAGCCGCCGCATTGCATCAGCCATGATGGATA
CTTTCTCGGCAGGAGCAAGGTGAGATGACAGGAGATCCTGCCCCGGCACTTCGCCCAATAGCAGCCAGTC
CCTTCCCGCTTCAGTGACAACGTCGAGCACAGCTGCGCAAGGAACGCCCGTCGTGGCCAGCCACGATAGC
CGCGCTGCCTCGTCCTGCAGTTCATTCAGGGCACCGGACAGGTCGGTCTTGACAAAAAGAACCGGGCGCC
CCTGCGCTGACAGCCGGAACACGGCGGCATCAGAGCAGCCGATTGTCTGTTGTGCCCAGTCATAGCCGAA
TAGCCTCTCCACCCAAGCGGCCGGAGAACCTGCGTGCAATCCATCTTGTTCAATCATGAACTGCCTCCTG
GGTTTAGTTCCTCACCTTGTCGTATTATACTATGCCGATATACTATGCCGATGATTAATTGTCAACAGTT
AATTAAGCTTTTTGCAAAAGCCTAGGCCTCCAAAAAAGCCTCCTCACTACTTCTGGAATAGCTCAGAGGC
CGAGGCGGCCTCGGCCTCTGCATAAATAAAAAAAATTAGTCAGCCATGGGGCGGAGAATGGGCGGAACTG
GGCGGAGTTAGGGGCGGGATGGGCGGAGTTAGGGGCGGGACTATGGTTGCTGACTAATTGAGATGCATGC
TTTGCATACTTCTGCCTGCTGGGGAGCCTGGGGACTTTCCACACCTGGTTGCTGACTAATTGAGATGCAT
GCTTTGCATACTTCTGCCTGCTGGGGAGCCTGGGGACTTTCCACACCCTAACTGACACACATTCCACAGC
TGGTTCTTTCCGCCTCAGAAGGTACCTAACCAAGTTCCTCTTTCAGAGGTTATTTCAGGCCATGGTGCTG
CGCAGATCCGCGTATGCGGTGTGAAATACCGCACAGATGCGTAAGGAGAAAATACCGCATCAGGAAATTG
TAAGCGTTAATATTTTGTTAAAATTCGATTTTACCACATTTGTAGAGGTTTTACTTGCTTAAAAAAACCT
CCCACATCTCCCCCTGAACCTGAAACATAAAATGAATGCAATTGTTGTTGTTAACTTGTTTATTGCAGCT
TATAATGGTTACAAATAAAGCAATAGCATCACAAATTTCACAAATAAAGCATTTTTTTCACTGCATTCTA
GTTGTGGTTTGTCCAAACTCATCAATGTATCTTATCATGTCTGCTCGAAGCGGCCGCCCCAAGGGGTTAT
GCTAGTTATTGCTCAGCGGTGGCAGCAGCCAACTCAGCTTCCTTTCGGGCTTTGTTAGCAGCCGGATCAG
CTTGCATGCCTGCAGGTCGACTCTAGAGTCGCGGCCTTACAGAATCTCCTCGAACAGCCGGTAGCCGGTC
ACACCGCTCGAGCCTCCACCTCCGCTCCCGCCACCACCTGAACTGCCTTGAGAAACCGATGAAGTGTCCT
TGGCCAGGGAGGAGCTGGCGGTGGTGCAGGACTCATCTTGGGGACCCAGGCTGGGTGGGGTGCGTCCCCG
GGCACAGCAGAGCAAGCTTCGCAGCTCTGAGGACACGCTGCTGCTGAAAGATGCATAGATCCAGGGGTTG
GTGCAGCTGTTGAGGCTGGCCAGCAACATGAGTAGCACAAAGGGCGCCCCTTCCAGAGGTGCCTCCGGGT
CCCACGCGGCCCACAGCTGCACCAGGAAGAAGGGTGCCCAGCACAGCACATAGACGACCACAATCACTAG
CGTCATCCTCACAGTCTTGGCCACAGCTGCTGACACGTGGGCTCCCTCACCGGGGCTGCCTGTCCGGCGT
CCCCTGCGGCGCCCCCCAGGCCTCTCTGATGGCCCTGGCACCAGACTGGCATGAATCTCCCGGAAGATGA
GCACCTGGCAGGCGGCGATACCCAGGGTAGGTGCCACGAACACCATCAGGGCAATCCAGGTGACATAGGT
GCGACGGCCCCAGGGCTCCGCAAAGCAGGCCCAGCAGTCAGTGACCCCGCTGCCACCTTCCACGTTGCGC
TGGGCGAAGATGAAGAGCTGGGGCAGGCTGAGAAGGAGCGAGAAGGCCCAAGCCACTAGCACCGGCCGGT
TCCAGTGAGCCCCACTTCCATGGCGGTACGCCAACATGGGACGGCAGATGGCACGGTGGCGGTCCAGCGT
CATGGCCAGGATCATGTAGGAGGAGGCATACATGCCCACCATCTGCAGATACTTCACGGCCCGACACAGG
GCATCTGGCCCACGGAAGCGGTCGGTGGCCTTCCAGGCCAGCTGGGGCAGCACTTGGAACAGAGCCACGG
CCAGGTCGGCCAGGCACAAGTGGCCAATGAAGACGTGTATGGGTGCCCAGTGGCCCCGCCGGCCCCGCCG
AGCTAGGGCCGCCAGCACCAGGCCATTGCTCAGGGCCACAGCCACAAAGACTATGGAGAGCAGCGCCAGC
TCCGCCCGGGCTAGCAGCGGGTCCCGGGTGTCCAGTGGCCTCTCCTGGCTGCTGTTGCTGGGCAGGCTGG
GCAGAGAGGGATGCCCAGGCACAGCGGAAGTGGTGGACGCCATGAGCATGGCGATCGCTAGCCCTATAGT
GAGTCGTATTAATACTCTAGCCTTAAGAGCTGTAATTGAACTGGGAGTGGACACCTGTGGAGAGAAAGGC
AAAGTGGATGTCAGTAAGACCAATAGGTGCCTATCAGAAACGCAAGAGTCTTCTCTGTCTCGACAAGCCC
AGTTTCTATTGGTCTCCTTAAACCTGTCTTGTAACCTTGATACTTACCTGCCCAGTGCCTCACGACCAAC
TTCTGCAGCTTAAGTTCGAGACTGTTGTGTCAGAAGCACTGACTGCGTTAGCAATTTAACTGTGATAAAC
TACCGCAATAAAGCTTCTAGTGATCTGACGGTTCACTAAACCAGCTCTGCTTATATAGACCTCCCACCGT
ACACGCCTACCGCCCATTTGCGTCAACGGGGCGGGGTTATTACGACATTTTGGAAAGTCCCGTTGATTTT
GGTGCCAAAACAAACTCCCATTGACGTCAATGGGGTGGAGACTTGGAAATCCCCGTGAGTCAAACCGCTA
TCCACGCCCATTGGTGTACTGCCAAAACCGCATCACCATGGTAATAGCGATGACTAATACGTAGATGTAC
TGCCAAGTAGGAAAGTCCCGTAAGGTCATGTACTGGGCATAATGCCAGGCGGGCCATTTACCGTCATTGA
CGTCAATAGGGGGCGGACTTGGCATATGATACACTTGATGTACTGCCAAGTGGGCAGTTTACCGTAAATA
CTCCACCCATTGACGTCAATGGAAAGTCCCTATTGGCGTTACTATGGGAACATACGTCATTATTGACGTC
AATGGGCGGGGGTCGTTGGGCGGTCAGCCAGGCGGGCCATTTACCGTAAGTTATGTAACGCGGAACTCCA
TATATGGGCTATGAACTAATGACCCCGTAATTGATTACTATTAATAACTAGTCAATAATCAATGCCAACA
TGGCGGTCATATTGGACATGAGCCAATATAAATGTACATATTATGATATAGATACAACGTATGCAATGGC
CAATAGCCAATATTGATTTATGCTATATAACCAATGAATAATATGGCTAATGGCCAATATTGAAGATCTC
GATCCTCTACGCCGGACGCATCGTGGCCGGAGTACTGCGGTTTATCTCGATGGCTACGAGGGCAGACAGT
AAGTGGATTTACCATAATCCCTTAATTGTACGCACCGCTAAAACGCGTTCAGCGCGATCACGGCAGCAGA
CAGGTAAAAATGGCAACAAACCACCCGAAAAACTGCCGCAATCGCGCCTGATAAATTTTAACCGTATGAA
TACCTATGCAACCAGAGGGTACAGGCCACATTACCCCCACTTAATCCACTGAAGCTGCCATTTTTCATGG
TTTCACCATCCCAGCGAAGGGCCATCCAGCGTGCGTTCCTGTATTTCCGGACTATAAAAGGATCTAGGTG
AAGATCCTTTTTGATAATCTCATGACCAAAATCCCTTAACGTGAGTTTTCGTTCCACTGAGCGTCAGACC
CCGTAGAAAAGATCAAAGGATC
Features (pLannotate 1.2.2; 19 found; start..end, strand, type, name):
      4..592     +  rep_origin     ori: high-copy-number ColE1/pMB1/pBR322/pUC origin of replication
    721..810     +  CDS            tnpA (fragment): TN5P_ECOLX - Also known as tnp. Experimental evidence at protein level: Swiss-Prot protein existence level 1. Mediates transposition of transposon Tn5 by a 'cut and paste' mechanism. First, the monomeric transposase binds the 19 bp inverted DNA repeats flanking the transposon. Then, dimerization of the DNA- bound transposase creates a synaptic DNA complex. After nicking of the first DNA strand, excision of the transposon proceeds through a series of intermediates. The transposase then mediates the insertion of the transposon at a new site by strand transfer. The activity of the wild- type tran
    831..879     -  polyA_signal   poly(A) signal: synthetic polyadenylation signal
    946..1737    -  CDS            neo: KKA2_KLEPN - Also known as kan, nptII. Experimental evidence at protein level: Swiss-Prot protein existence level 1. Resistance to kanamycin, neomycin, paromomycin, ribostamycin, butirosin and gentamicin B. From Klebsiella pneumoniae.
   1769..1816    -  promoter       EM7 promoter: synthetic bacterial promoter&nbsp
   1831..2188    -  promoter       SV40 promoter: SV40 enhancer and early promoter
   2253..2304    +  misc_feature   bom (fragment): basis of mobility region from pBR322
   2305..2337    -  rep_origin     M13 ori (fragment): M13 bacteriophage origin of replication; arrow indicates direction of (+) strand synthesis
   2342..2410    +  CDS            large T antigen (fragment): large T antigen from SV40 (simian virus 40)
   2433..2554    +  polyA_signal   SV40 poly(A) signal: SV40 polyadenylation signal
   2576..2595    -  terminator     T7 terminator (fragment): transcription terminator for bacteriophage T7 RNA polymerase
   2603..2652    -  CDS            SET1 (fragment): solubility-enhancement tag derived from T7 phage gene 10B
   2659..2688    -  misc_feature   MCS (fragment): pUC18/19 multiple cloning site
   2787..3899    -  CDS            AVPR2: V2R_HUMAN - Also known as ADHR, DIR, DIR3, V2R. Experimental evidence at protein level: Swiss-Prot protein existence level 1. Receptor for arginine vasopressin. The activity of this receptor is mediated by G proteins which activate adenylate cyclase. Involved in renal water reabsorption. From Homo sapiens (Human).
   3913..3931    -  promoter       T7 promoter: promoter for bacteriophage T7 RNA polymerase
   3975..4107    -  intron         chimeric intron: chimera between introns from human β-globin and immunoglobulin heavy chain genes
   4246..4445    -  promoter       CMV promoter: human cytomegalovirus (CMV) immediate early promoter
   4447..4824    -  enhancer       CMV enhancer: human cytomegalovirus immediate early enhancer
   5017..5300    -  misc_feature   cer region: ColE1-derived recombination site that helps to maintain plasmids as monomers
