[The description below was written by a language model from this plasmid's Addgene catalogue record and pLannotate feature annotations shown in this document.]
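Description:
AVPR2-SmBiT Vector is a 5.4 kb mammalian expression plasmid built on the pFC220K SmBiT CMV-BlastFlexi backbone. It expresses the human arginine vasopressin receptor 2 (AVPR2, also called V2R) fused at its C terminus to SmBiT, the small peptide subunit of the split NanoLuc (NanoBiT) luciferase complementation system. In bacteria it replicates from a high-copy ColE1/pUC-type origin and is selected with kanamycin. A ColE1-derived cer site is also annotated, which helps keep the plasmid in monomeric form.

The expression cassette comprises the CMV immediate-early enhancer and promoter, a chimeric β-globin/immunoglobulin intron that promotes efficient mRNA processing, a T7 promoter that could support in vitro transcription, and the unmutated AVPR2 coding sequence. The SmBiT tag is too short to have been picked up by the automated annotation, but the catalogue entry places it on the backbone, downstream of the insert. Several small fragment hits near the end of the cassette (MCS, SET1, T7 terminator) probably reflect linker and cloning-site sequence rather than functional parts.

The record is inconsistent about the selection marker. The catalogue fields list blasticidin for mammalian cells, whereas the feature table shows an SV40 promoter/EM7 promoter cassette driving neo (nptII) with a synthetic poly(A) signal and no blasticidin resistance gene. The neo cassette accounts for kanamycin resistance in bacteria.

The stated purpose is only to express the fusion protein in mammalian cells. A SmBiT-tagged GPCR of this kind is typically co-expressed with a LgBiT-tagged partner, so that their association can be read out as luminescence in live cells.
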