Addgene plasmid #236800: AVPR2-SmBiT Vector
Purpose: Express AVPR2-SmBiT Fusion Protein in Mammalian Cells under a CMV promoter
Depositing lab: Promega Corporation.
Backbone
  Vector backbone: pFC220K SmBiT CMV-BlastFlexi Vector
  Vector type: Mammalian Expression
  Selectable markers: Blasticidin
Growth in bacteria
  Bacterial resistance: Kanamycin, 50 μg/mL
  Growth temperature: 37°C
  Growth strain: DH5alpha
  Copy number: High Copy
Gene/Insert
  Gene/Insert name: AVPR2
  Species: H. sapiens (human)
  Mutation: None
  Entrez Gene: AVPR2 (a.k.a. ADHR, DI1, DIR, DIR3, NDI, NDI1, V2R)
  Promoter: CMV
  Tag / fusion protein: SmBiT (C terminal on backbone)
  Cloning method: Other
Terms and licenses: Academic/Nonprofit Terms; Industry Terms
How to cite: AVPR2-SmBiT Vector was a gift from Promega Corporation (Addgene plasmid # 236800 ; http://n2t.net/addgene:236800 ; RRID:Addgene_236800)
